>Addgene plasmid #185847 | pAF9D93 | addgene full sequence | sequence record 370745 | Addgene NGS Result
ATTGGATAAGTCCAAGGTTATTAACTCTGCCTTGGAATTGTTGAACGAAGTTGGTATTGAAGGTTTGACC
ACTAGAAAGTTGGCTCAAAAATTGGGTGTTGAACAACCTACCTTGTACTGGCATGTTAAGAACAAAAGAG
CTTTGTTGGACGCTTTGGCCATTGAAATGTTGGATAGACATCATACCCATTTCTGTCCATTGGAAGGTGA
ATCATGGCAAGATTTCTTGAGAAACAACGCCAAGTCTTTCAGATGTGCTTTGTTGTCTCATAGAGATGGT
GCTAAAGTTCACTTGGGTACTAGACCAACTGAAAAGCAATACGAAACTTTGGAAAACCAGTTGGCTTTCT
TGTGTCAACAAGGTTTCTCTTTAGAAAACGCCTTGTATGCTTTGTCTGCTGTTGGTCATTTTACCTTGGG
TTGTGTTTTGGAAGATCAAGAACATCAAGTCGCCAAAGAAGAAAGGGAAACTCCAACTACTGATTCTATG
CCACCATTATTGAGACAAGCCATTGAGTTGTTTGATCATCAAGGTGCTGAACCAGCTTTTTTGTTTGGTT
TGGAATTGATCATCTGCGGTTTGGAGAAACAGTTGAAATGTGAATCTGGCTCCGGTACCGGTGGTGGTAC
TCCAGCTGCTGCTTCTACTTTGGAATCTAGATGTACCCCACCTAAGAAGAAAAGAAAGGTTGGTACCTTA
AATACGGCAAATTTTTCACCGCCATTACCACAGCAACACCTATCGCCTTTAATTCCTATTGCTATTGCTC
CGAAAGAAAATTCAAGTCGATCTTCTACAAGAAAAGGTAGAAAAACCAAATTCGAAATCGGCGAAAGTGG
TGGGAATGACCCATATATGGTTTCTTCTCCCAAAACGATGGCTAAGATTCCCGTCTCGGTGAAGCCTCCA
CCTTCTTTAGCACTGAATAATATGAACTACCAAACTTCATCCGCTTCCACTGCTTTGTCTTCGTTGAGCA
ATAGCCATAGTGGCAGTAGACTGAAACTGAACGCGTTATCGTCCCTACAAATGATGACGCCCATTGCTAG
CAGTGCGCCAAGGACTGTTTTCATAGACGGTCCTGAACAGAAACAACTACAACAACAACAAAATTCTCTT
TCACCACGTTATTCCAACACTGTTATATTACCAAGGCCGCGATCTTTAACGGATTTTCAAGGATTGAACA
ATGCAAATCCAAACAACAATGGAAGTCTCAGAGCACAAACTCAGAGTTCCGTACAGTTGAAGAGACCAAG
TTCAGTTTTAAGTTTGAACGACTTGTTGGTTGGCCAAAGAAATACCAACGAATCTGACTCTGATTTTACT
ACTGGTGGTGAGGATGAAGAAGACGGACTAAAGGACCCGTCTAACTCTAGTATCGATAACCTTGAGCAAG
ACTATTTGCAAGAGCAATCAAGAAAGAAATCTAAGACTTCCACGCCCACGACAATGCTAAGTAGATCCAC
TAGTGGTACGAATTTGCACACTTTGGGGTATGTAATGAACCAAAATCACTTGCATTTCTCCTCATCATCT
CCTGATTTCCAAAAGGAGTTGAACAACAGATTACTGAACGTTCAACAACAGCAGCAAGAGCAACATACCC
TACTGCAATCACAAAATACGTCAAACCAAAGTCAAAATCAAAATCAAAATCAAATGATGGCTTCCAGTAG
TTCGTTAAGTACAACCCCGTTATTATTGTCACCAAGGGTGAATATGATTAATACTGCTATATCCACCCAA
CAAACCCCCATTTCTCAGTCGGATTCACAAGTTCAAGAACTGGAAACATTACCACCCATAAGAAGTTTAC
CGTTGCCCTTCCCACACATGGACTAACCTGCAGGATACCCAGTTGAGAAGACGAGCTATTTTTCTCATGT
TTCTTTTGTTTATTCACTTTTCTATACTTTTTCTTTTCTATTGAAATATATATTATATCTTATGTATGTT
TTTTTGTATTATAAACAAGCAAATTTCGTCTTGCCATTTACCTTCTGATATTAATCACATGTATATCGGG
CCCCAATTCGCCCTATAGTGAGTCGTATTACGCGCGCTCACTGGCCGTCGTTTTACAACGTCGTGACTGG
GAAAACCCTGGCGTTACCCAACTTAATCGCCTTGCAGCACATCCCCCTTTCGCCAGCTGGCGTAATAGCG
AAGAGGCCCGCACCGATCGCCCTTCCCAACAGTTGCGCAGCCTGAATGGCGAATGG
[124 nt withheld, positions 2227-2350]
C
[91 nt withheld, positions 2352-2442]
A
[49 nt withheld, positions 2444-2492]
CCTTTGACGTTGGAGTCCACGTTCTTT
[37 nt withheld, positions 2520-2556]
ACCCTATCTCGGTCTATTCTTTTGATTTATAAGGGATTTTGCCGATTTCGGCCTATTGGTTAAAAAATGA
GCTGATTTAACAAAAATTTAACGCGAATTTTAACAAAATATTAACGCTTACAATTTCCTGATGCGGTATT
TTCTCCTTACGCATCTGTGCGGTATTTCACACCGCATAGATCGGCAAGTGCACAAACAATACTTAAATAA
ATACTACTCAGTAATAACCTATTTCTTAGCATTTTTGACGAAATTTGCTATTTTGTTAGAGTCTTTTACA
CCATTTGTCTCCACACCTCCGCTTACATCAACACCAATAACGCCATTTAATCTAAGCGCATCACCAACAT
TTTCTGGCGTCAGTCCACCAGCTAACATAAAATGTAAGCTTTCGGGGCTCTCTTGCCTTCCAACCCAGTC
AGAAATCGAGTTCCAATCCAAAAGTTCACCTGTCCCACCTGCTTCTGAATCAAACAAGGGAATAAACGAA
TGAGGTTTCTGTGAAGCTGCACTGAGTAGTATGTTGCAGTCTTTTGGAAATACGAGTCTTTTAATAACTG
GCAAACCGAGGAACTCTTGGTATTCTTGCCACGACTCATCTCCATGCAGTTGGACGATATCAATGCCGTA
ATCATTGACCAGAGCCAAAACATCCTCCTTAGGTTGATTACGAAACACGCCAACCAAGTATTTCGGAGTG
CCTGAACTATTTTTATATGCTTTTACAAGACTTGAAATTTTCCTTGCAATAACCGGGTCAATTGTTCTCT
TTCTATTGGGCACACATATAATACCCAGCAAGTCAGCATCGGAATCCAAAGCACATTCTGCGGCCTCTGT
GCTCTGCAAGCCGCAAACTTTCACCAATGGACCAGAACTACCTGTGAAATTAATAACAGACATACTCCAA
GCTGCCTTTGTGTGCTTAATCACGTATACTCACGTGCTCAATAGTCACCAATGCCCTCCCTCTTGGCCCT
CTCCTTTTCTTTTTTCGACCGAATTAATTCTTAATCGGCAAAAAAAGAAAAGCTCCGGATCAAGATTGTA
CGTAAGGTGACAAGCTATTTTTCAATAAAGAATATCTTCCACTACTGCCATCTGGCGTCATAACTGCAAA
GTACACATATATTACGATGCTGTTCTATTAAATGCTTCCTATATTATATATATAGTAATGTCGTGATCTA
TGGTGCACTCTCAGTACAATCTGCTCTGATGCCGCATAGTTAAGCCAGCCCCGACACCCGCCAACACCCG
CTGACGCGCCCTGACGGGCTTGTCTGCTCCCGGCATCCGCTTACAGACAAGCTGTGACCGTCTCCGGGAG
CTGCATGTGTCAGAGGTTTTCACCGTCATCACCGAAACGCGCGAGACGAAAGGGCCTCGTGATACGCCTA
TTTTTATAGGTTAATGTCATGATAATAATGGTTTCTTAGACGGATCGCTTGCCTGTAACTTACACGCGCC
TCGTATCTTTTAATGATGGAATAATTTGGGAATTTACTCTGTGTTTATTTATTTTTATGTTTTGTATTTG
GATTTTAGAAAGTAAATAAAGAAGGTAGAAGAGTTACGGAATGAAGAAAAAAAAATAAACAAAGGTTTAA
AAAATTTCAACAAAAAGCGTACTTTACATATATATTTATTAGACAAGAAAAGCAGATTAAATAGATATAC
ATTCGATTAACGATAAGTAAAATGTAAAATCACAGGATTTTCGTGTGTGGTCTTCTACACAGACAAGATG
AAACAATTCGGCATTAATACCTGAGAGCAGGAAGAGCAAGATAAAAGGTAGTATTTGTTGGCGATCCCCC
TAGAGTCTTTTACATCTTCGGAAAACAAAAACTATTTTTTCTTTAATTTCTTTTTTTACTTTCTATTTTT
AATTTATATATTTATATTAAAAAATTTAAATTATAATTATTTTTATAGCACGTGATGAAAAGGACCCAGG
TGGCACTTTTCGGGGAAATGTGCGCGGAACCCCTATTTGTTTATTTTTCTAAATACATTCAAATATGTAT
CCGCTCATGAGACAATAACCCTGATAAATGCTTCAATAATATTGAAAAAGGAAGAGTATGAGTATTCAAC
ATTTCCGTGTCGCCCTTATTCCCTTTTTTGCGGCATTTTGCCTTCCTGTTTTTGCTCACCCAGAAACGCT
GGTGAAAGTAAAAGATGCTGAAGATCAGTTGGGTGCACGAGTGGGTTACATCGAACTGGATCTCAACAGC
GGTAAGATCCTTGAGAGTTTTCGCCCCGAAGAACGTTTTCCAATGATGAGCACTTTTAAAGTTCTGCTAT
GTGGCGCGGTATTATCCCGTATTGACGCCGGGCAAGAGCAACTCGGTCGCCGCATACACTATTCTCAGAA
TGACTTGGTTGAGTACTCACCAGTCACAGAAAAGCATCTTACGGATGGCATGACAGTAAGAGAATTATGC
AGTGCTGCCATAACCATGAGTGATAACACTGCGGCCAACTTACTTCTGACAACGATCGGAGGACCGAAGG
AGCTAACCGCTTTTTTGCACAACATGGGGGATCATGTAACTCGCCTTGATCGTTGGGAACCGGAGCTGAA
TGAAGCCATACCAAACGACGAGCGTGACACCACGATGCCTGTAGCAATGGCAACAACGTTGCGCAAACTA
TTAACTGGCGAACTACTTACTCTAGCTTCCCGGCAACAATTAATAGACTGGATGGAGGCGGATAAAGTTG
CAGGACCACTTCTGCGCTCGGCCCTTCCGGCTGGCTGGTTTATTGCTGATAAATCTGGAGCCGGTGAGCG
TGGGTCTCGCGGTATCATTGCAGCACTGGGGCCAGATGGTAAGCCCTCCCGTATCGTAGTTATCTACACG
ACGGGGAGTCAGGCAACTATGGATGAACGAAATAGACAGATCGCTGAGATAGGTGCCTCACTGATTAAGC
ATTGGTAACTGTCAGACCAAGTTTACTCATATATACTTTAGATTGATTTAAAACTTCATTTTTAATTTAA
AAGGATCTAGGTGAAGATCCTTTTTGATAATCTCATGACCAAAATCCCTTAACGTGAGTTTTCGTTCCAC
TGAGCGTCAGACCCCGTAGAAAAGATCAAAGGATCTTCTTGAGATCCTTTTTTTCTGCGCGTAATCTGCT
GCTTGCAAACAAAAAAACCACCGCTACCAGCGGTGGTTTGTTTGCCGGATCAAGAGCTACCAACTCTTTT
TCCGAAGGTAACTGGCTTCAGCAGAGCGCAGATACCAAATACTGTTCTTCTAGTGTAGCCGTAGTTAGGC
CACCACTTCAAGAACTCTGTAGCACCGCCTACATACCTCGCTCTGCTAATCCTGTTACCAGTGGCTGCTG
CCAGTGGCGATAAGTCGTGTCTTACCGGGTTGGACTCAAGACGATAGTTACCGGATAAGGCGCAGCGGTC
GGGCTGAACGGGGGGTTCGTGCACACAGCCCAGCTTGGAGCGAACGACCTACACCGAACTGAGATACCTA
CAGCGTGAGCTATGAGAAAGCGCCACGCTTCCCGAAGGGAGAAAGGCGGACAGGTATCCGGTAAGCGGCA
GGGTCGGAACAGGAGAGCGCACGAGGGAGCTTCCAGGGGGAAACGCCTGGTATCTTTATAGTCCTGTCGG
GTTTCGCCACCTCTGACTTGAGCGTCGATTTTTGTGATGCTCGTCAGGGGGGCGGAGCCTATGGAAAAAC
GCCAGCAACGCGGCCTTTTTACGGTTCCTGGCCTTTTGCTGGCCTTTTGCTCACATGTTCTTTCCTGCGT
TATCCCCTGATTCTGTGGATAACCGTATTACCGCCTTTGAGTGAGCTGATACCGCTCGCCGCAGCCGAAC
GACCGAGCGCAGCGAGTCAGTGAGCGAGGAAGCGGAAGAGCGCCCAATACGCAAACCGCCTCTCCCCGCG
CGTTGGCCGATTCATTAATGCAGCTGGCACGACAGGTTTCCCGACTGGAAAGCGGGCAGTGAGCGCAACG
CAATTAATGTGAGTTAGCTCACTCATTAGGCACCCCAGGCTTTACACTTTATGCTTCCGGCTCGTATGTT
GTGTGGAATTGTGAGCGGATAACAATTTCACACAGGAAACAGCTATGACCATGATTACGCCAAGCGCGCA
ATTAACCCTCACTAAAGGGAACAAAAGCTGGAGCTCTACAATGAAAACAACACCAAGCTGCCAAAAGCTG
TATATTAAAGTTAAAGCTCCCTCATTTTTAGTAAGGACGCTTTCTTTTCCCACAAAAGGGACGAGGAAAA
AAAGAAAAACCTGGAAATATAGTCACGTGACATGAATAAACAAGACCTAGGGCAATATGGAAAAAGAAGC
TAGGATAAAAATACATTTATGAGGGTTGTAAGGCAAAGTGGCTCAGCATTAAGTAGGGCTAAAAAGAGTC
GCAAATATACATCGTACCGAGTGATGAACGTGGTTTTGAACACCTTGTTCTCTTTTGTTCTCGCTCCCTA
CATTCACTATATATTAGAAGAAATTTCACCTCAATGGACAACTCGAGAAATGAATACAGAAATATGTTTT
TTAGCGAAATTTTCCTTTCTTCTTGTCTTCTTGTTTTATTTAAACTTCCAAGGCTTTAACTCAGTGTCAA
ACATAACAACCTCCTCCTCCCCCACCTACGACAACAACCGCCACTCCGCGGATCATGTCCAG
Features (pLannotate 1.2.2; 20 found; start..end, strand, type, name):
    674..1843    +  CDS            MIG1 (fragment): MIG1_YEAST - Also known as CAT4, SSN1. Experimental evidence at protein level: Swiss-Prot protein existence level 1. Involved in glucose repression of the SUC, GAL and MAL genes as well as of the CAT8 gene. Binds to two sites in the upstream region of SUC2. From Saccharomyces cerevisiae (strain ATCC 204508 / S288c) (Baker's yeast).
   2042..2060    -  promoter       T7 promoter: promoter for bacteriophage T7 RNA polymerase
   2068..2223    +  CDS            lacZα (fragment): LacZα fragment of β-galactosidase; lacZ fragment
   2227..2655    +  rep_origin     f1 ori (sequence partly withheld): f1 bacteriophage origin of replication; arrow indicates direction of (+) strand synthesis
   2683..2734    -  misc_feature   bom (fragment): basis of mobility region from pBR322
   2788..3459    -  CDS            TRP1: TRPF_YEAST - Experimental evidence at protein level: Swiss-Prot protein existence level 1. From Saccharomyces cerevisiae (strain ATCC 204508 / S288c) (Baker's yeast).
   3460..3607    -  promoter       TRP1 promoter: S. cerevisiae TRP1
   3745..3794    -  misc_feature   bom (fragment): basis of mobility region from pBR322
   3896..3931    -  CDS            rop (fragment): Rop protein, which maintains plasmids at low copy number; rop
   3999..4502    -  misc_feature   CEN/ARS: S. cerevisiae CEN6 centromere fused to an autonomously replicating sequence
   4539..4643    +  promoter       AmpR promoter: bla
   4644..5504    +  CDS            AmpR: β-lactamase; bla; confers resistance to ampicillin, carbenicillin, and related antibiotics
   5675..6263    +  rep_origin     ori: high-copy-number ColE1/pMB1/pBR322/pUC origin of replication
   6446..6538    +  CDS            lacI (fragment): lac repressor; lacI; The lac repressor binds to the lac operator to inhibit transcription in E. coli. This inhibition can be relieved by adding lactose or isopropyl-β-D-thiogalactopyranoside (IPTG).
   6551..6572    +  protein_bind   CAP binding site: CAP binding activates transcription in the presence of cAMP. E. coli catabolite activator protein
   6587..6617    +  promoter       lac promoter: promoter for the E. coli lac operon
   6625..6641    +  protein_bind   lac operator: The lac repressor binds to the lac operator to inhibit transcription in E. coli. This inhibition can be relieved by adding lactose or isopropyl-β-D-thiogalactopyranoside (IPTG). lac repressor encoded by lacI
   6686..6704    +  promoter       T3 promoter: promoter for bacteriophage T3 RNA polymerase
   6915..7220    +  CDS            YFD2_YEAST: Protein uncertain: Swiss-Prot protein existence level 5. From Saccharomyces cerevisiae (strain ATCC 204508 / S288c) (Baker's yeast).
   7231..613     +  CDS            tetR (across the origin): TETR2_ECOLX - Experimental evidence at protein level: Swiss-Prot protein existence level 1. TetR is the repressor of the tetracycline resistance element; its N-terminal region forms a helix-turn-helix structure and binds DNA. Binding of tetracycline to TetR reduces the repressor affinity for the tetracycline resistance gene (tetA) promoter operator sites. From Escherichia coli.
