[The description below was written by a language model from this plasmid's Addgene catalogue record and pLannotate feature annotations shown in this document.]
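Description:
pAF9D93 is a yeast expression plasmid built on the pRS414 backbone, a low-copy centromeric shuttle vector for Saccharomyces cerevisiae. In yeast it is maintained through the CEN6/ARS element and selected by the TRP1 auxotrophic marker under its own promoter. In E. coli it replicates at high copy from the ColE1/pUC-type origin and is selected with ampicillin via the β-lactamase gene. The usual pRS/pBluescript-derived remnants are also present: an f1 origin, T3 and T7 promoters flanking the cloning region, and lac promoter/operator and lacZα fragments. None of these has a role in yeast expression.

The insert, assembled by Gibson cloning, is named PHAC1>TetR>MIG1C>PABF1. The feature table shows a tetR coding sequence spanning the sequence origin, followed on the same strand by a fragment of the yeast MIG1 gene. This is consistent with a fusion of the tetracycline-responsive DNA-binding repressor TetR to a C-terminal portion of Mig1, a regulator involved in glucose repression. The region upstream of tetR carries an annotation for an uncertain yeast open reading frame (YFD2), which probably reflects the HAC1 promoter sequence named in the insert, although the promoter itself is not annotated. The ABF1 element named at the end of the insert is likewise not annotated, and the record does not explain its role.

The stated purpose is to express an artificial trans-activator in S. cerevisiae. TetR would target the protein to tet operator sites, and the Mig1 portion presumably supplies regulatory behaviour. The plasmid belongs to work on synthetic eukaryote-like regulatory circuits for metabolic engineering.
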