Addgene plasmid #185847: pAF9D93
Purpose: Expressing artificial trans-activator in Saccharomyces cerevisiae
Depositing lab: Claudia Vickers. Depositing organization: University of Queensland. Publication: Engineering eukaryote-like regulatory circuits to expand artificial control mechanisms for metabolic engineering in Saccharomyces cerevisiae. Peng B, Bandari NC, Lu Z, Howard CB, Scott C, Trau M, Dumsday G, Vickers CE. Commun Biol. 2022 Feb 16;5(1):135. doi: 10.1038/s42003-022-03070-z. PubMed 35173283.
Backbone
  Vector backbone: pRS414
  Vector type: Yeast Expression
Growth in bacteria
  Bacterial resistance: Ampicillin, 100 μg/mL
  Growth temperature: 37°C
  Growth strain: DH5alpha
  Copy number: High Copy
Gene/Insert
  Gene/Insert name: PHAC1>TetR>MIG1C>PABF1
  Species: Synthetic
  Mutation: None
  Cloning method: Gibson Cloning
Terms and licenses: Academic/Nonprofit Terms; Industry Terms: Not Available to Industry
How to cite: pAF9D93 was a gift from Claudia Vickers (Addgene plasmid # 185847 ; http://n2t.net/addgene:185847 ; RRID:Addgene_185847)
